LOCUS       Exported 7539 bp ds-DNA circular SYN 10-JAN-2023
DEFINITION  synthetic circular DNA
ACCESSION   .
VERSION     .
KEYWORDS    LV-RFP
SOURCE      synthetic DNA construct
  ORGANISM  synthetic DNA construct
REFERENCE   1 (bases 1 to 7539)
  AUTHORS   Beronja S, Livshits G, Williams S, Fuchs E
  TITLE     Rapid functional dissection of genetic networks via tissue-specific
            transduction and RNAi in mouse embryos.
  JOURNAL   Nat Med. 2010 Jul . 16(7):821-7.
  PUBMED    20526348
REFERENCE   2 (bases 1 to 7539)
  AUTHORS   .
  TITLE     Direct Submission
  JOURNAL   Exported Jan 10, 2023 from SnapGene Server 1.1.58
            http://www.snapgene.com
FEATURES             Location/Qualifiers
     source          1..7539
                     /organism="synthetic DNA construct"
                     /mol_type="other DNA"
     promoter        1..511
                     /label=hPGK promoter
                     /note="human phosphoglycerate kinase 1 promoter"
     primer_bind     430..448
                     /label=hPGK-F
                     /note="Human PGK promoter, forward primer"
     CDS             523..900
                     /codon_start=1
                     /gene="HIST1H2BJ"
                     /product="human histone H2B"
                     /label=H2B
                     /translation="MPEPAKSAPAPKKGSKKAVTKAQKKGGKKRKRSRKESYSIYVYKV
                     LKQVHPDTGISSKAMGIMNSFVNDIFERIAGEASRLAHYNKRSTITSREIQTAVRLLLP
                     GELAKHAVSEGTKAITKYTSAK"
     regulatory      913..922
                     /regulatory_class="other"
                     /note="vertebrate consensus sequence for strong initiation
                     of translation (Kozak, 1987)"
     CDS             919..1596
                     /codon_start=1
                     /product="monomeric derivative of DsRed (Campbell et al.,
                     2002)"
                     /label=mRFP1
                     /note="mammalian codon-optimized"
                     /translation="MASSEDVIKEFMRFKVRMEGSVNGHEFEIEGEGEGRPYEGTQTAK
                     LKVTKGGPLPFAWDILSPQFQYGSKAYVKHPADIPDYLKLSFPEGFKWERVMNFEDGGV
                     VTVTQDSSLQDGEFIYKVKLRGTNFPSDGPVMQKKTMGWEASTERMYPEDGALKGEIKM
                     RLKLKDGGHYDAEVKTTYMAKKPVQLPGAYKTDIKLDITSHNEDYTIVEQYERAEGRHS
                     TGA"
     primer_bind     complement(1049..1067)
                     /label=mCherry-R
                     /note="mCherry, reverse primer"
     primer_bind     1317..1336
                     /label=mCherry-F
                     /note="mCherry, forward primer"
     primer_bind     1511..1534
                     /label=DsRed1-C
                     /note="DsRed1, forward primer"
     LTR             1716..1949
                     /label=3' LTR (Delta-U3)
                     /note="self-inactivating 3' long terminal repeat (LTR) from
                     HIV-1"
     polyA_signal    2021..2142
                     /label=SV40 poly(A) signal
                     /note="SV40 polyadenylation signal"
     primer_bind     complement(2058..2077)
                     /label=SV40pA-R
                     /note="SV40 polyA, reverse primer"
     primer_bind     2112..2131
                     /label=EBV-rev
                     /note="SV40 polyA terminator, reverse primer"
     rep_origin      2182..2317
                     /label=SV40 ori
                     /note="SV40 origin of replication"
     primer_bind     2244..2263
                     /label=SV40pro-F
                     /note="SV40 promoter/origin, forward primer"
     primer_bind     complement(2337..2356)
                     /label=T7
                     /note="T7 promoter, forward primer"
     promoter        complement(2338..2356)
                     /label=T7 promoter
                     /note="promoter for bacteriophage T7 RNA polymerase"
     primer_bind     complement(2366..2383)
                     /label=M13 Forward
                     /note="In lacZ gene. Also called M13-F20 or M13 (-21)
                     Forward"
     primer_bind     complement(2366..2382)
                     /label=M13 fwd
                     /note="common sequencing primer, one of multiple similar
                     variants"
     primer_bind     complement(2375..2397)
                     /label=M13/pUC Forward
                     /note="In lacZ gene"
     rep_origin      2524..2979
                     /direction=RIGHT
                     /label=f1 ori
                     /note="f1 bacteriophage origin of replication; arrow
                     indicates direction of (+) strand synthesis"
     primer_bind     complement(2611..2630)
                     /label=F1ori-R
                     /note="F1 origin, reverse primer"
     primer_bind     2821..2842
                     /label=F1ori-F
                     /note="F1 origin, forward primer"
     promoter        3005..3109
                     /gene="bla"
                     /label=AmpR promoter
     CDS             3110..3970
                     /codon_start=1
                     /gene="bla"
                     /product="beta-lactamase"
                     /label=AmpR
                     /note="confers resistance to ampicillin, carbenicillin, and
                     related antibiotics"
                     /translation="MSIQHFRVALIPFFAAFCLPVFAHPETLVKVKDAEDQLGARVGYI
                     ELDLNSGKILESFRPEERFPMMSTFKVLLCGAVLSRIDAGQEQLGRRIHYSQNDLVEYS
                     PVTEKHLTDGMTVRELCSAAITMSDNTAANLLLTTIGGPKELTAFLHNMGDHVTRLDRW
                     EPELNEAIPNDERDTTMPVAMATTLRKLLTGELLTLASRQQLIDWMEADKVAGPLLRSA
                     LPAGWFIADKSGAGERGSRGIIAALGPDGKPSRIVVIYTTGSQATMDERNRQIAEIGAS
                     LIKHW"
     primer_bind     complement(3328..3347)
                     /label=Amp-R
                     /note="Ampicillin resistance gene, reverse primer"
     rep_origin      4141..4729
                     /direction=RIGHT
                     /label=ori
                     /note="high-copy-number ColE1/pMB1/pBR322/pUC origin of
                     replication"
     primer_bind     4630..4649
                     /label=pBR322ori-F
                     /note="pBR322 origin, forward primer"
     primer_bind     4883..4900
                     /label=L4440
                     /note="L4440 vector, forward primer"
     protein_bind    5017..5038
                     /label=CAP binding site
                     /bound_moiety="E. coli catabolite activator protein"
                     /note="CAP binding activates transcription in the presence
                     of cAMP."
     promoter        5053..5083
                     /label=lac promoter
                     /note="promoter for the E. coli lac operon"
     protein_bind    5091..5107
                     /label=lac operator
                     /bound_moiety="lac repressor encoded by lacI"
                     /note="The lac repressor binds to the lac operator to
                     inhibit transcription in E. coli. This inhibition can be
                     relieved by adding lactose or
                     isopropyl-beta-D-thiogalactopyranoside (IPTG)."
     primer_bind     5096..5118
                     /label=M13/pUC Reverse
                     /note="In lacZ gene"
     primer_bind     5115..5131
                     /label=M13 rev
                     /note="common sequencing primer, one of multiple similar
                     variants"
     primer_bind     5115..5131
                     /label=M13 Reverse
                     /note="In lacZ gene. Also called M13-rev"
     primer_bind     5150..5170
                     /label=T3
                     /note="T3 promoter, forward primer"
     promoter        5152..5170
                     /label=T3 promoter
                     /note="promoter for bacteriophage T3 RNA polymerase"
     promoter        5198..5424
                     /label=RSV promoter
                     /note="Rous sarcoma virus enhancer/promoter"
     LTR             5425..5605
                     /label=5' LTR (truncated)
                     /note="truncated 5' long terminal repeat (LTR) from HIV-1"
     misc_feature    5652..5777
                     /label=HIV-1 Psi
                     /note="packaging signal of human immunodeficiency virus
                     type 1"
     misc_feature    6270..6503
                     /label=RRE
                     /note="The Rev response element (RRE) of HIV-1 allows for
                     Rev-dependent mRNA export from the nucleus to the
                     cytoplasm."
     CDS             6688..6732
                     /codon_start=1
                     /product="antigenic peptide corresponding to amino acids
                     655 to 669 of the HIV envelope protein gp41 (Lutje Hulsik
                     et al., 2013)"
                     /label=gp41 peptide
                     /note="recognized by the 2H10 single-chain llama nanobody"
                     /translation="KNEQELLELDKWASL"
     promoter        7030..7270
                     /label=U6 promoter
                     /note="RNA polymerase III promoter for human U6 snRNA"
     primer_bind     7030..7050
                     /label=hU6-F
                     /note="Human U6 promoter, forward primer"
     primer_bind     7201..7220
                     /label=LKO.1 5'
                     /note="Human U6 promoter, forward primer"
     misc_feature    7374..7491
                     /label=cPPT/CTS
                     /note="central polypurine tract and central termination
                     sequence of HIV-1"
ORIGIN
        1 ggggttgggg ttgcgccttt tccaaggcag ccctgggttt gcgcagggac gcggctgctc
       61 tgggcgtggt tccgggaaac gcagcggcgc cgaccctggg tctcgcacat tcttcacgtc
      121 cgttcgcagc gtcacccgga tcttcgccgc tacccttgtg ggccccccgg cgacgcttcc
      181 tgctccgccc ctaagtcggg aaggttcctt gcggttcgcg gcgtgccgga cgtgacaaac
      241 ggaagccgca cgtctcacta gtaccctcgc agacggacag cgccagggag caatggcagc
      301 gcgccgaccg cgatgggctg tggccaatag cggctgctca gcagggcgcg ccgagagcag
      361 cggccgggaa ggggcggtgc gggaggcggg gtgtggggcg gtagtgtggg ccctgttcct
      421 gcccgcgcgg tgttccgcat tctgcaagcc tccggagcgc acgtcggcag tcggctccct
      481 cgttgaccga atcaccgacc tctctcccca gggggatcta ccatgccaga gccagcgaag
      541 tctgctcccg ccccgaaaaa gggctccaag aaggcggtga ctaaggcgca gaagaaaggc
      601 ggcaagaagc gcaagcgcag ccgcaaggag agctattcca tctatgtgta caaggttctg
      661 aagcaggtcc accctgacac cggcatttcg tccaaggcca tgggcatcat gaactcgttt
      721 gtgaacgaca ttttcgagcg catcgcaggt gaggcttccc gcctggcgca ttacaacaag
      781 cgctcgacca tcacctccag ggagatccag acggccgtgc gcctgctgct gcctggggag
      841 ttggccaagc acgccgtgtc cgagggtact aaggccatca ccaagtacac cagcgctaag
      901 gatccaccgg tcgccaccat ggcctcctcc gaggacgtca tcaaggagtt catgcgcttc
      961 aaggtgcgca tggagggctc cgtgaacggc cacgagttcg agatcgaggg cgagggcgag
     1021 ggccgcccct acgagggcac ccagaccgcc aagctgaagg tgaccaaggg cggccccctg
     1081 cccttcgcct gggacatcct gtcccctcag ttccagtacg gctccaaggc ctacgtgaag
     1141 caccccgccg acatccccga ctacttgaag ctgtccttcc ccgagggctt caagtgggag
     1201 cgcgtgatga acttcgagga cggcggcgtg gtgaccgtga cccaggactc ctccctgcag
     1261 gacggcgagt tcatctacaa ggtgaagctg cgcggcacca acttcccctc cgacggcccc
     1321 gtaatgcaga agaagaccat gggctgggag gcctccaccg agcggatgta ccccgaggac
     1381 ggcgccctga agggcgagat caagatgagg ctgaagctga aggacggcgg ccactacgac
     1441 gccgaggtca agaccaccta catggccaag aagcccgtgc agctgcccgg cgcctacaag
     1501 accgacatca agctggacat cacctcccac aacgaggact acaccatcgt ggaacagtac
     1561 gagcgcgccg agggccgcca ctccaccggc gcctaactcg agactagtcg acgtgaggat
     1621 cctctagagt ccctaggatg catcggtacc tttaagacca atgacttaca aggcagctgt
     1681 agatcttagc cactttttaa aagaaaaggg gggactggaa gggctaattc actcccaacg
     1741 aagacaagat ctgctttttg cttgtactgg gtctctctgg ttagaccaga tctgagcctg
     1801 ggagctctct ggctaactag ggaacccact gcttaagcct caataaagct tgccttgagt
     1861 gcttcaagta gtgtgtgccc gtctgttgtg tgactctggt aactagagat ccctcagacc
     1921 cttttagtca gtgtggaaaa tctctagcag tagtagttca tgtcatctta ttattcagta
     1981 tttataactt gcaaagaaat gaatatcaga gagtgagagg aacttgttta ttgcagctta
     2041 taatggttac aaataaagca atagcatcac aaatttcaca aataaagcat ttttttcact
     2101 gcattctagt tgtggtttgt ccaaactcat caatgtatct tatcatgtct ggctctagct
     2161 atcccgcccc taactccgcc catcccgccc ctaactccgc ccagttccgc ccattctccg
     2221 ccccatggct gactaatttt ttttatttat gcagaggccg aggccgcctc ggcctctgag
     2281 ctattccaga agtagtgagg aggctttttt ggaggcctag ggacgtaccc aattcgccct
     2341 atagtgagtc gtattacgcg cgctcactgg ccgtcgtttt acaacgtcgt gactgggaaa
     2401 accctggcgt tacccaactt aatcgccttg cagcacatcc ccctttcgcc agctggcgta
     2461 atagcgaaga ggcccgcacc gatcgccctt cccaacagtt gcgcagcctg aatggcgaat
     2521 gggnnnnnnn nnnnnnnnnn nnnnnnnnnn nnnnnnnnnn nnnnnnnnnn nnnnnnnnnn
     2581 nnnnnnnnnn nnnnnnnnnn nnnnnnnnnn nnnnnnnnnn nnnnnnnnnn nnnnnnnnnn
     2641 nnnnnnncnn nnnnnnnnnn nnnnnnnnnn nnnnnnnnnn nnnnnnnnnn nnnnnnnnnn
     2701 nnnnnnnnnn nnnnnnnnnn nnnnnnnnnn nnnnnnnnna nnnnnnnnnn nnnnnnnnnn
     2761 nnnnnnnnnn nnnnnnnnnn nnnnnnnnnc ctttgacgtt ggagtccacg ttctttaata
     2821 gtggactctt gttccaaact ggaacaacac tcaaccctat ctcggtctat tcttttgatt
     2881 tataagggat tttgccgatt tcggcctatt ggttaaaaaa tgagctgatt taacaaaaat
     2941 ttaacgcgaa ttttaacaaa atattaacgc ttacaattta ggtggcactt ttcggggaaa
     3001 tgtgcgcgga acccctattt gtttattttt ctaaatacat tcaaatatgt atccgctcat
     3061 gagacaataa ccctgataaa tgcttcaata atattgaaaa aggaagagta tgagtattca
     3121 acatttccgt gtcgccctta ttcccttttt tgcggcattt tgccttcctg tttttgctca
     3181 cccagaaacg ctggtgaaag taaaagatgc tgaagatcag ttgggtgcac gagtgggtta
     3241 catcgaactg gatctcaaca gcggtaagat ccttgagagt tttcgccccg aagaacgttt
     3301 tccaatgatg agcactttta aagttctgct atgtggcgcg gtattatccc gtattgacgc
     3361 cgggcaagag caactcggtc gccgcataca ctattctcag aatgacttgg ttgagtactc
     3421 accagtcaca gaaaagcatc ttacggatgg catgacagta agagaattat gcagtgctgc
     3481 cataaccatg agtgataaca ctgcggccaa cttacttctg acaacgatcg gaggaccgaa
     3541 ggagctaacc gcttttttgc acaacatggg ggatcatgta actcgccttg atcgttggga
     3601 accggagctg aatgaagcca taccaaacga cgagcgtgac accacgatgc ctgtagcaat
     3661 ggcaacaacg ttgcgcaaac tattaactgg cgaactactt actctagctt cccggcaaca
     3721 attaatagac tggatggagg cggataaagt tgcaggacca cttctgcgct cggcccttcc
     3781 ggctggctgg tttattgctg ataaatctgg agccggtgag cgtgggtctc gcggtatcat
     3841 tgcagcactg gggccagatg gtaagccctc ccgtatcgta gttatctaca cgacggggag
     3901 tcaggcaact atggatgaac gaaatagaca gatcgctgag ataggtgcct cactgattaa
     3961 gcattggtaa ctgtcagacc aagtttactc atatatactt tagattgatt taaaacttca
     4021 tttttaattt aaaaggatct aggtgaagat cctttttgat aatctcatga ccaaaatccc
     4081 ttaacgtgag ttttcgttcc actgagcgtc agaccccgta gaaaagatca aaggatcttc
     4141 ttgagatcct ttttttctgc gcgtaatctg ctgcttgcaa acaaaaaaac caccgctacc
     4201 agcggtggtt tgtttgccgg atcaagagct accaactctt tttccgaagg taactggctt
     4261 cagcagagcg cagataccaa atactgttct tctagtgtag ccgtagttag gccaccactt
     4321 caagaactct gtagcaccgc ctacatacct cgctctgcta atcctgttac cagtggctgc
     4381 tgccagtggc gataagtcgt gtcttaccgg gttggactca agacgatagt taccggataa
     4441 ggcgcagcgg tcgggctgaa cggggggttc gtgcacacag cccagcttgg agcgaacgac
     4501 ctacaccgaa ctgagatacc tacagcgtga gctatgagaa agcgccacgc ttcccgaagg
     4561 gagaaaggcg gacaggtatc cggtaagcgg cagggtcgga acaggagagc gcacgaggga
     4621 gcttccaggg ggaaacgcct ggtatcttta tagtcctgtc gggtttcgcc acctctgact
     4681 tgagcgtcga tttttgtgat gctcgtcagg ggggcggagc ctatggaaaa acgccagcaa
     4741 cgcggccttt ttacggttcc tggccttttg ctggcctttt gctcacatgt tctttcctgc
     4801 gttatcccct gattctgtgg ataaccgtat taccgccttt gagtgagctg ataccgctcg
     4861 ccgcagccga acgaccgagc gcagcgagtc agtgagcgag gaagcggaag agcgcccaat
     4921 acgcaaaccg cctctccccg cgcgttggcc gattcattaa tgcagctggc acgacaggtt
     4981 tcccgactgg aaagcgggca gtgagcgcaa cgcaattaat gtgagttagc tcactcatta
     5041 ggcaccccag gctttacact ttatgcttcc ggctcgtatg ttgtgtggaa ttgtgagcgg
     5101 ataacaattt cacacaggaa acagctatga ccatgattac gccaagcgcg caattaaccc
     5161 tcactaaagg gaacaaaagc tggagctgca agcttaatgt agtcttatgc aatactcttg
     5221 tagtcttgca acatggtaac gatgagttag caacatgcct tacaaggaga gaaaaagcac
     5281 cgtgcatgcc gattggtgga agtaaggtgg tacgatcgtg ccttattagg aaggcaacag
     5341 acgggtctga catggattgg acgaaccact gaattgccgc attgcagaga tattgtattt
     5401 aagtgcctag ctcgatacat aaacgggtct ctctggttag accagatctg agcctgggag
     5461 ctctctggct aactagggaa cccactgctt aagcctcaat aaagcttgcc ttgagtgctt
     5521 caagtagtgt gtgcccgtct gttgtgtgac tctggtaact agagatccct cagacccttt
     5581 tagtcagtgt ggaaaatctc tagcagtggc gcccgaacag ggacttgaaa gcgaaaggga
     5641 aaccagagga gctctctcga cgcaggactc ggcttgctga agcgcgcacg gcaagaggcg
     5701 aggggcggcg actggtgagt acgccaaaaa ttttgactag cggaggctag aaggagagag
     5761 atgggtgcga gagcgtcagt attaagcggg ggagaattag atcgcgatgg gaaaaaattc
     5821 ggttaaggcc agggggaaag aaaaaatata aattaaaaca tatagtatgg gcaagcaggg
     5881 agctagaacg attcgcagtt aatcctggcc tgttagaaac atcagaaggc tgtagacaaa
     5941 tactgggaca gctacaacca tcccttcaga caggatcaga agaacttaga tcattatata
     6001 atacagtagc aaccctctat tgtgtgcatc aaaggataga gataaaagac accaaggaag
     6061 ctttagacaa gatagaggaa gagcaaaaca aaagtaagac caccgcacag caagcggccg
     6121 ctgatcttca gacctggagg aggagatatg agggacaatt ggagaagtga attatataaa
     6181 tataaagtag taaaaattga accattagga gtagcaccca ccaaggcaaa gagaagagtg
     6241 gtgcagagag aaaaaagagc agtgggaata ggagctttgt tccttgggtt cttgggagca
     6301 gcaggaagca ctatgggcgc agcgtcaatg acgctgacgg tacaggccag acaattattg
     6361 tctggtatag tgcagcagca gaacaatttg ctgagggcta ttgaggcgca acagcatctg
     6421 ttgcaactca cagtctgggg catcaagcag ctccaggcaa gaatcctggc tgtggaaaga
     6481 tacctaaagg atcaacagct cctggggatt tggggttgct ctggaaaact catttgcacc
     6541 actgctgtgc cttggaatgc tagttggagt aataaatctc tggaacagat ttggaatcac
     6601 acgacctgga tggagtggga cagagaaatt aacaattaca caagcttaat acactcctta
     6661 attgaagaat cgcaaaacca gcaagaaaag aatgaacaag aattattgga attagataaa
     6721 tgggcaagtt tgtggaattg gtttaacata acaaattggc tgtggtatat aaaattattc
     6781 ataatgatag taggaggctt ggtaggttta agaatagttt ttgctgtact ttctatagtg
     6841 aatagagtta ggcagggata ttcaccatta tcgtttcaga cccacctccc aaccccgagg
     6901 ggacccgaca ggcccgaagg aatagaagaa gaaggtggag agagagacag agacagatcc
     6961 attcgattag tgaacggatc tcgacggtat cgatcacgag actagcctcg agcggccgcc
     7021 cccttcaccg agggcctatt tcccatgatt ccttcatatt tgcatatacg atacaaggct
     7081 gttagagaga taattggaat taatttgact gtaaacacaa agatattagt acaaaatacg
     7141 tgacgtagaa agtaataatt tcttgggtag tttgcagttt taaaattatg ttttaaaatg
     7201 gactatcata tgcttaccgt aacttgaaag tatttcgatt tcttggcttt atatatcttg
     7261 tggaaaggac gaaacaccgg caacaagatg aagagcacca actcgagttg gtgctcttca
     7321 tcttgttgtt tttaattctc gacctcgaga caaatggcag tattcatcca caattttaaa
     7381 agaaaagggg ggattggggg gtacagtgca ggggaaagaa tagtagacat aatagcaaca
     7441 gacatacaaa ctaaagaatt acaaaaacaa attacaaaaa ttcaaaattt tcgggtttat
     7501 tacagggaca gcagagatcc actttggccg cggctcgag
//
