[The description below was written by a language model from this plasmid's Addgene catalogue record and the feature table of its GenBank file.]
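Description:
LV-RFP is a third-generation-style, self-inactivating HIV-1 lentiviral vector built on the pLKO.1 backbone, in which the position normally occupied by the selectable marker carries a nuclear red fluorescent reporter. The 7.5 kb plasmid is maintained in E. coli through a high-copy ColE1/pUC origin with ampicillin resistance (bla). It is propagated in a recombination-deficient strain suited to LTR-containing plasmids. An f1 origin, an SV40 origin and poly(A) signal, and lac/T7/T3 promoter remnants are also present in the backbone.

The viral genome is transcribed from an RSV promoter fused to a truncated 5' LTR. It contains the Psi packaging signal, the Rev response element for Rev-dependent nuclear export, the cPPT/CTS, and a U3-deleted 3' LTR that inactivates LTR promoter activity after integration. Within this unit, the human PGK promoter drives a fusion of human histone H2B to mRFP1, a monomeric DsRed derivative. The fusion incorporates into chromatin and labels the nuclei of transduced cells red. The catalogue lists A. victoria as a source species and H2BC21 as the gene, whereas the feature table annotates the fluorophore as DsRed-derived and the histone as HIST1H2BJ. These entries do not fully agree.

The human U6 Pol III promoter of pLKO.1 is retained upstream of the cPPT, but no hairpin is annotated downstream of it. The plasmid therefore appears to serve as a reporter-only vector, or as a recipient for shRNA cloning. The associated publication describes tissue-specific lentiviral transduction and RNAi in mouse embryos, which suggests that H2B-RFP marks infected cells and their progeny.
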