Addgene plasmid #26001: LV-RFP
Depositing lab: Elaine Fuchs. Depositing organization: Rockefeller University. Publication: Rapid functional dissection of genetic networks via tissue-specific transduction and RNAi in mouse embryos. Beronja S, Livshits G, Williams S, Fuchs E. Nat Med. 2010 Jul . 16(7):821-7. 10.1038/nm.2167 PubMed 20526348.
Backbone
  Vector backbone: pLKO.1
  Backbone size w/o insert (bp): 6456
  Vector type: Mammalian Expression, Lentiviral
Growth in bacteria
  Bacterial resistance: Ampicillin, 100 μg/mL
  Growth temperature: 37°C
  Growth strain: Stbl3
  Growth instructions: Stbl3
  Copy number: High Copy
Gene/Insert
  Gene/Insert name: H2B-RFP
  Species: H. sapiens (human); A. victoria
  Insert size (bp): 1074
  Entrez Gene: H2BC21 (a.k.a. GL105, H2B, H2B-GL105, H2B.1, H2BE, H2BFQ, H2BGL105, H2BQ, HIST2H2BE)
  Cloning method: Restriction Enzyme; 5′ cloning site BamHI (destroyed during cloning); 3′ cloning site NsiI (not destroyed)
  Sequencing primers: 5′ CCTTCACCGAGGGCCTATTTC
Terms and licenses: Academic/Nonprofit Terms; Industry Terms: Not Available to Industry
How to cite: LV-RFP was a gift from Elaine Fuchs (Addgene plasmid # 26001 ; http://n2t.net/addgene:26001 ; RRID:Addgene_26001)
