>Addgene plasmid #26001 | LV-RFP | addgene partial sequence | sequence record 32062 | 26001 with SV40pA-R
AACAAGTTCCTCTCACTCTCTGATATTCATTTCTTTGCAAGTTATAAATACTGAATAATAAGATGACATG
AACTACTACTGCTAGAGATTTTCCACACTGACTAAAAGGGTCTGAGGGATCTCTAGTTACCAGAGTCACA
CAACAGACGGGCACACACTACTTGAAGCACTCAAGGCAAGCTTTATTGAGGCTTAAGCAGTGGGTTCCCT
AGTTAGCCAGAGAGCTCCCAGGCTCAGATCTGGTCTAACCAGAGAGACCCAGTACAAGCAAAAAGCAGAT
CTTGTCTTCGTTGGGAGTGAATTAGCCCTTCCAGTCCCCCCTTTTCTTTTAAAAAGTGGCTAAGATCTAC
AGCTGCCTTGTAAGTCATTGGTCTTAAAGGTACCGATGCATCCTAGGGACTCTAGAGGATCCTCACGTCG
ACTAGTCTCGAGTTAGGCGCCGGTGGAGTGGCGGCCCTCGGCGCGCTCGTACTGTTCCACGATGGTGTAG
TCCTCGTTGTGGGAGGTGATGTCCAGCTTGATGTCGGTCTTGTAGGCGCCGGGCAGCTGCACGGGCTTCT
TGGCCATGTAGGTGGTCTTGACCTCGGCGTCGTAGTGGCCGCCGTCCTTCAGCTTCAGCCTCATCTTGAT
CTCGCCCTTCAGGGCGCCGTCCTCGGGGTACATCCGCTCGGTGGAGGCCTCCCAGCCCATGGTCTTCTTC
TGCATTACGGGGCCGTCGGAGGGGAAGTTGGTGCCGCGCAGCTTCACCTTGTAGATGAACTCGCCGTCCT
GCAGGGAGGAGTCCTGGGTCACGGTCACCACGCCGCCGTCCTCGAAGTTCATCACGCGCTCCCACTTGAA
GCCCTCGGGGAAGGACAGCTTCAAGTAGTCGGGGATGTCGGCGGGGTGCTTCACGTAGGCCTT
