>Addgene plasmid #26001 | LV-RFP | addgene partial sequence | sequence record 132927 | hPGK-F 5'-GTGTTCCGCATTCTGCAAG-3'
GTCTGCTCCCGCCCCGAAAAAGGGCTCCAAGAAGGCGGTGACTAAGGCGCAGAAGAAAGGCGGCAAGAAG
CGCAAGCGCAGCCGCAAGGAGAGCTATTCCATCTATGTGTACAAGGTTCTGAAGCAGGTCCACCCTGACA
CCGGCATTTCGTCCAAGGCCATGGGCATCATGAACTCGTTTGTGAACGACATTTTCGAGCGCATCGCAGG
TGAGGCTTCCCGCCTGGCGCATTACAACAAGCGCTCGACCATCACCTCCAGGGAGATCCAGACGGCCGTG
CGCCTGCTGCTGCCTGGGGAGTTGGCCAAGCACGCCGTGTCCGAGGGTACTAAGGCCATCACCAAGTACA
CCAGCGCTAAGGATCCACCGGTCGCCACCATGGCCTCCTCCGAGGACGTCATCAAGGAGTTCATGCGCTT
CAAGGTGCGCATGGAGGGCTCCGTGAACGGCCACGAGTTCGAGATCGAGGGCGAGGGCGAGGGCCGCCCC
T
